>Addgene plasmid #183693 | pET30_Halotag_K73T_Jdomain | addgene full sequence | sequence record 390310 | Addgene NGS Result
TGGCGAATGGG
[124 nt withheld, positions 12-135]
C
[91 nt withheld, positions 137-227]
A
[49 nt withheld, positions 229-277]
CCTTTGACGTTGGAGTCCACGTTCTTT
[37 nt withheld, positions 305-341]
ACCCTATCTCGGTCTATTCTTTTGATTTATAAGGGATTTTGCCGATTTCGGCCTATTGGTTAAAAAATGA
GCTGATTTAACAAAAATTTAACGCGAATTTTAACAAAATATTAACGCTTACAATTTAGGTGGCACTTTTC
GGGGAAATGTGCGCGGAATCCCTATTTGTTTATTTTTCTAAATACATTCAAATATGTATCCGCTCATGAA
TTAATTCTTAGAAAAACTCATCGAGCATCAAATGAAACTGCAATTTATTCATATCAGGATTATCAATACC
ATATTTTTGAAAAAGCCGTTTCTGTAATGAAGGAGAAAACTCACCGAGGCAGTTCCATAGGATGGCAAGA
TCCTGGTATCGGTCTGCGATTCCGACTCGTCCAACATCAATACAACCTATTAATTTCCCCTCGTCAAAAA
TAAGGTTATCAAGTGAGAAATCACCATGAGTGACGACTGAATCCGGTGAGAATGGCAAAAGTTTATGCAT
TTCTTTCCAGACTTGTTCAACAGGCCAGCCATTACGCTCGTCATCAAAATCACTCGCATCAACCAAACCG
TTATTCATTCGTGATTGCGCCTGAGCGAGACGAAATACGCGATCGCTGTTAAAAGGACAATTACAAACAG
GAATCGAATGCAACCGGCGCAGGAACACTGCCAGCGCATCAACAATATTTTCACCTGAATCAGGATATTC
TTCTAATACCTGGAATGCTGTTTTCCCGGGGATCGCAGTGGTGAGTAACCATGCATCATCAGGAGTACGG
ATAAAATGCTTGATGGTCGGAAGAGGCATAAATTCCGTCAGCCAGTTTAGTCTGACCATCTCATCTGTAA
CATCATTGGCAACGCTACCTTTGCCATGTTTCAGAAACAACTCTGGCGCATCGGGCTTCCCATACAATCG
ATAGATTGTCGCACCTGATTGCCCGACATTATCGCGAGCCCATTTATACCCATATAAATCAGCATCCATG
TTGGAATTTAATCGCGGCCTAGAGCAAGACGTTTCCCGTTGAATATGGCTCATAACACCCCTTGTATTAC
TGTTTATGTAAGCAGACAGTTTTATTGTTCATGACCAAAATCCCTTAACGTGAGTTTTCGTTCCACTGAG
CGTCAGACCCCGTAGAAAAGATCAAAGGATCTTCTTGAGATCCTTTTTTTCTGCGCGTAATCTGCTGCTT
GCAAACAAAAAAACCACCGCTACCAGCGGTGGTTTGTTTGCCGGATCAAGAGCTACCAACTCTTTTTCCG
AAGGTAACTGGCTTCAGCAGAGCGCAGATACCAAATACTGTCCTTCTAGTGTAGCCGTAGTTAGGCCACC
ACTTCAAGAACTCTGTAGCACCGCCTACATACCTCGCTCTGCTAATCCTGTTACCAGTGGCTGCTGCCAG
TGGCGATAAGTCGTGTCTTACCGGGTTGGACTCAAGACGATAGTTACCGGATAAGGCGCAGCGGTCGGGC
TGAACGGGGGGTTCGTGCACACAGCCCAGCTTGGAGCGAACGACCTACACCGAACTGAGATACCTACAGC
GTGAGCTATGAGAAAGCGCCACGCTTCCCGAAGGGAGAAAGGCGGACAGGTATCCGGTAAGCGGCAGGGT
CGGAACAGGAGAGCGCACGAGGGAGCTTCCAGGGGGAAACGCCTGGTATCTTTATAGTCCTGTCGGGTTT
CGCCACCTCTGACTTGAGCGTCGATTTTTGTGATGCTCGTCAGGGGGGCGGAGCCTATGGAAAAACGCCA
GCAACGCGGCCTTTTTACGGTTCCTGGCCTTTTGCTGGCCTTTTGCTCACATGTTCTTTCCTGCGTTATC
CCCTGATTCTGTGGATAACCGTATTACCGCCTTTGAGTGAGCTGATACCGCTCGCCGCAGCCGAACGACC
GAGCGCAGCGAGTCAGTGAGCGAGGAAGCGGAAGAGCGCCTGATGCGGTATTTTCTCCTTACGCATCTGT
GCGGTATTTCACACCGCAATGGTGCACTCTCAGTACAATCTGCTCTGATGCCGCATAGTTAAGCCAGTAT
ACACTCCGCTATCGCTACGTGACTGGGTCATGGCTGCGCCCCGACACCCGCCAACACCCGCTGACGCGCC
CTGACGGGCTTGTCTGCTCCCGGCATCCGCTTACAGACAAGCTGTGACCGTCTCCGGGAGCTGCATGTGT
CAGAGGTTTTCACCGTCATCACCGAAACGCGCGAGGCAGCTGCGGTAAAGCTCATCAGCGTGGTCGTGAA
GCGATTCACAGATGTCTGCCTGTTCATCCGCGTCCAGCTCGTTGAGTTTCTCCAGAAGCGTTAATGTCTG
GCTTCTGATAAAGCGGGCCATGTTAAGGGCGGTTTTTTCCTGTTTGGTCACTGATGCCTCCGTGTAAGGG
GGATTTCTGTTCATGGGGGTAATGATACCGATGAAACGAGAGAGGATGCTCACGATACGGGTTACTGATG
ATGAACATGCCCGGTTACTGGAACGTTGTGAGGGTAAACAACTGGCGGTATGGATGCGGCGGGACCAGAG
AAAAATCACTCAGGGTCAATGCCAGCGCTTCGTTAATACAGATGTAGGTGTTCCACAGGGTAGCCAGCAG
CATCCTGCGATGCAGATCCGGAACATAATGGTGCAGGGCGCTGACTTCCGCGTTTCCAGACTTTACGAAA
CACGGAAACCGAAGACCATTCATGTTGTTGCTCAGGTCGCAGACGTTTTGCAGCAGCAGTCGCTTCACGT
TCGCTCGCGTATCGGTGATTCATTCTGCTAACCAGTAAGGCAACCCCGCCAGCCTAGCCGGGTCCTCAAC
GACAGGAGCACGATCATGCGCACCCGTGGGGCCGCCATGCCGGCGATAATGGCCTGCTTCTCGCCGAAAC
GTTTGGTGGCGGGACCAGTGACGAAGGCTTGAGCGAGGGCGTGCAAGATTCCGAATACCGCAAGCGACAG
GCCGATCATCGTCGCGCTCCAGCGAAAGCGGTCCTCGCCGAAAATGACCCAGAGCGCTGCCGGCACCTGT
CCTACGAGTTGCATGATAAAGAAGACAGTCATAAGTGCGGCGACGATAGTCATGCCCCGCGCCCACCGGA
AGGAGCTGACTGGGTTGAAGGCTCTCAAGGGCATCGGTCGAGATCCCGGTGCCTAATGAGTGAGCTAACT
TACATTAATTGCGTTGCGCTCACTGCCCGCTTTCCAGTCGGGAAACCTGTCGTGCCAGCTGCATTAATGA
ATCGGCCAACGCGCGGGGAGAGGCGGTTTGCGTATTGGGCGCCAGGGTGGTTTTTCTTTTCACCAGTGAG
ACGGGCAACAGCTGATTGCCCTTCACCGCCTGGCCCTGAGAGAGTTGCAGCAAGCGGTCCACGCTGGTTT
GCCCCAGCAGGCGAAAATCCTGTTTGATGGTGGTTAACGGCGGGATATAACATGAGCTGTCTTCGGTATC
GTCGTATCCCACTACCGAGATGTCCGCACCAACGCGCAGCCCGGACTCGGTAATGGCGCGCATTGCGCCC
AGCGCCATCTGATCGTTGGCAACCAGCATCGCAGTGGGAACGATGCCCTCATTCAGCATTTGCATGGTTT
GTTGAAAACCGGACATGGCACTCCAGTCGCCTTCCCGTTCCGCTATCGGCTGAATTTGATTGCGAGTGAG
ATATTTATGCCAGCCAGCCAGACGCAGACGCGCCGAGACAGAACTTAATGGGCCCGCTAACAGCGCGATT
TGCTGGTGACCCAATGCGACCAGATGCTCCACGCCCAGTCGCGTACCGTCTTCATGGGAGAAAATAATAC
TGTTGATGGGTGTCTGGTCAGAGACATCAAGAAATAACGCCGGAACATTAGTGCAGGCAGCTTCCACAGC
AATGGCATCCTGGTCATCCAGCGGATAGTTAATGATCAGCCCACTGACGCGTTGCGCGAGAAGATTGTGC
ACCGCCGCTTTACAGGCTTCGACGCCGCTTCGTTCTACCATCGACACCACCACGCTGGCACCCAGTTGAT
CGGCGCGAGATTTAATCGCCGCGACAATTTGCGACGGCGCGTGCAGGGCCAGACTGGAGGTGGCAACGCC
AATCAGCAACGACTGTTTGCCCGCCAGTTGTTGTGCCACGCGGTTGGGAATGTAATTCAGCTCCGCCATC
GCCGCTTCCACTTTTTCCCGCGTTTTCGCAGAAACGTGGCTGGCCTGGTTCACCACGCGGGAAACGGTCT
GATAAGAGACACCGGCATACTCTGCGACATCGTATAACGTTACTGGTTTCACATTCACCACCCTGAATTG
ACTCTCTTCCGGGCGCTATCATGCCATACCGCGAAAGGTTTTGCGCCATTCGATGGTGTCCGGGATCTCG
ACGCTCTCCCTTATGCGACTCCTGCATTAGGAAGCAGCCCAGTAGTAGGTTGAGGCCGTTGAGCACCGCC
GCCGCAAGGAATGGTGCATGCAAGGAGATGGCGCCCAACAGTCCCCCGGCCACGGGGCCTGCCACCATAC
CCACGCCGAAACAAGCGCTCATGAGCCCGAAGTGGCGAGCCCGATCTTCCCCATCGGTGATGTCGGCGAT
ATAGGCGCCAGCAACCGCACCTGTGGCGCCGGTGATGCCGGCCACGATGCGTCCGGCGTAGAGGATCGAG
ATCGATCTCGATCCCGCGAAATTAATACGACTCACTATAGGGGAATTGTGAGCGGATAACAATTCCCCTC
TAGAAATAATTTTGTTTAACTTTAAGAAGGAGATATACATATGCACCATCATCATCACCATGCGGCCGCA
TCTCTCGAGGCAGAAATCGGTACTGGCTTTCCATTCGACCCCCATTATGTGGAAGTCCTGGGCGAGCGCA
TGCACTACGTCGATGTTGGTCCGCGCGATGGCACCCCTGTGCTGTTCCTGCACGGTAACCCGACCTCCTC
CTACGTGTGGCGCAACATCATCCCGCATGTTGCACCGACCCATCGCTGCATTGCTCCAGACCTGATCGGT
ATGGGCAAATCCGACACACCAGACCTGGGTTATTTCTTCGACGACCACGTCCGCTTCATGGATGCCTTCA
TCGAAGCCCTGGGTCTGGAAGAGGTCGTCCTGGTCATTCACGACTGGGGCTCCGCTCTGGGTTTCCACTG
GGCCAAGCGCAATCCAGAGCGCGTCAAAGGTATTGCATTTATGGAGTTCATCCGCCCTATCCCGACCTGG
GACGAATGGCCAGAATTTGCCCGCGAGACCTTCCAGGCCTTCCGCACCACCGACGTCGGCCGCAAGCTGA
TCATCGATCAGAACGTTTTTATCGAGGGTACGCTGCCGATGGGTGTCGTCCGCCCGCTGACTGAAGTCGA
GATGGACCATTACCGCGAGCCGTTCCTGAATCCTGTTGACCGCGAGCCACTGTGGCGCTTCCCAAACGAG
CTGCCAATCGCCGGTGAGCCAGCGAACATCGTCGCGCTGGTCGAAGAATACATGGACTGGCTGCACCAGT
CCCCTGTCCCGAAGCTGCTGTTCTGGGGCACCCCAGGCGTTCTGATCCCACCGGCCGAAGCCGCTCGCCT
GGCCAAAAGCCTGCCTAACTGCAAGGCTGTGGACATCGGCCCGGGTCTGAATCTGCTGCAAGAAGACAAC
CCGGACCTGATCGGCAGCGAGATCGCGCGCTGGCTTTCGACGGTCGACGGATCCGCAGATCTAGCGTCAC
AGAAACGAGATTATTATAAAATCTTGGGAGTAAAAAGAAATGCCAAAAAACAAGAAATCATTAAAGCATA
CCGAAAGTTAGCACTGCAGTGGCATCCAGATAATTTCCAGAATGAAGAAGAAAAGAAAAAAGCAGAGAAA
AAGTTCATTGACATAGCAGCTGCTAAAGAAGTCCTCTCAGACCCAGAAATGAGAAAGAAGTTTGATGATG
GAGAAGATCCTCTTGATGCAGAGAGTTAAGCTTGAGCTCCGTCGACAAGCTTGCGGCCGCACTCGAGCAC
CACCACCACCACCACTGAGATCCGGCTGCTAACAAAGCCCGAAAGGAAGCTGAGTTGGCTGCTGCCACCG
CTGAGCAATAACTAGCATAACCCCTTGGGGCCTCTAAACGGGTCTTGAGGGGTTTTTTGCTGAAAGGAGG
AACTATATCCGGAT
Features (pLannotate 1.2.2; 20 found; start..end, strand, type, name):
     12..440     +  rep_origin     f1 ori (sequence partly withheld): f1 bacteriophage origin of replication; arrow indicates direction of (+) strand synthesis
    493..550     +  promoter       AmpR promoter (fragment): bla
    559..1374    -  CDS            KanR: aminoglycoside phosphotransferase; aph(3')-Ia; confers resistance to kanamycin in bacteria or G418 (Geneticin®) in eukaryotes
   1496..2084    +  rep_origin     ori: high-copy-number ColE1/pMB1/pBR322/pUC origin of replication
   2270..2409    -  misc_feature   bom: basis of mobility region from pBR322
   2511..2702    -  CDS            rop: Rop protein, which maintains plasmids at low copy number; rop
   2719..3099    +  CDS            YPB1_ECOLX: Protein predicted: Swiss-Prot protein existence level 4. From Escherichia coli.
   3171..3462    -  CDS            TcR (fragment): tetracycline efflux protein; tet; confers resistance to tetracycline
   3477..3498    -  protein_bind   CAP binding site: CAP binding activates transcription in the presence of cAMP. E. coli catabolite activator protein
   3511..4593    -  CDS            lacI: lac repressor; lacI; The lac repressor binds to the lac operator to inhibit transcription in E. coli. This inhibition can be relieved by adding lactose or isopropyl-β-D-thiogalactopyranoside (IPTG).
   4594..4671    -  promoter       lacI promoter: lacI
   4679..4958    -  CDS            TcR (fragment): tetracycline efflux protein; tet; confers resistance to tetracycline
   4984..5002    +  promoter       T7 promoter: promoter for bacteriophage T7 RNA polymerase
   5003..5027    +  protein_bind   lac operator: The lac repressor binds to the lac operator to inhibit transcription in E. coli. This inhibition can be relieved by adding lactose or isopropyl-β-D-thiogalactopyranoside (IPTG). lac repressor encoded by lacI
   5042..5064    +  RBS            RBS: efficient ribosome binding site from bacteriophage T7 gene 10 (Olins and Rangwala, 1989)
   5110..5988    +  CDS            HaloTag®: modified bacterial dehalogenase that forms covalent bonds with chloroalkane derivatives
   6020..6217    +  CDS            DNAJB3 (fragment): DNJB3_HUMAN - Also known as HCG3. Experimental evidence at protein level: Swiss-Prot protein existence level 1. May operate as a co-chaperone of the male germ cell- and haploid stage-specific Hsp70 proteins. From Homo sapiens (Human).
   6289..6306    +  CDS            9xHis (fragment): 9xHis affinity tag
   6316..6365    +  CDS            SET1 (fragment): solubility-enhancement tag derived from T7 phage gene 10B
   6373..6420    +  terminator     T7 terminator: transcription terminator for bacteriophage T7 RNA polymerase
