[The description below was written by a language model from this plasmid's Addgene catalogue record and pLannotate feature annotations shown in this document.]
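Description:
pET30_Halotag_K73T_Jdomain is a bacterial expression plasmid built on the pET30 backbone for producing a recombinant HaloTag-based folding sensor fused to a J domain. It is selected with kanamycin through an aph(3')-Ia KanR gene. It replicates from a ColE1/pMB1-type origin accompanied by the bom region and the rop gene, which normally restrains copy number, although the record lists copy number as unknown. An f1 origin is also present, along with short tetracycline-resistance gene fragments that appear to be non-functional backbone remnants.

The expression cassette follows the standard pET arrangement. A T7 promoter is immediately followed by a lac operator and the phage T7 gene 10 ribosome binding site, and the plasmid-borne lacI gene supplies repressor. Transcription therefore depends on T7 RNA polymerase supplied by the host and is inducible with IPTG, and a T7 terminator closes the unit. The open reading frame encodes HaloTag, a modified bacterial dehalogenase that bonds covalently to chloroalkane ligands, carrying the K73T substitution that the record describes as making it metastable so that it serves as a folding or aggregation sensor. Downstream lies a segment the automated annotation matches to a fragment of human DNAJB3, which presumably corresponds to the J domain; the record does not state its source protein and lists the insert species simply as bacterial. A histidine tag fragment follows near the C-terminal end, offering a handle for affinity purification.

The insert is named as ER-targeted, but no signal or retention sequence is annotated in the feature table. The associated work concerns BiP-catalysed protein disaggregation in the endoplasmic reticulum. J domains recruit and stimulate Hsp70-family chaperones, so the purified fusion is plausibly intended for studying chaperone action on the sensor.
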