Addgene plasmid #183693: pET30_Halotag_K73T_Jdomain
Purpose: Bacterial expression of ER-targeted metastable Halotag/folding sensor (HaloK73T) fused with J domain
Depositing lab: Edward Avezov. Depositing organization: University of Cambridge. Publication: Stress-induced protein disaggregation in the endoplasmic reticulum catalysed by BiP. Melo EP, Konno T, Farace I, Awadelkareem MA, Skov LR, Teodoro F, Sancho TP, Paton AW, Paton JC, Fares M, Paulo PMR, Zhang X, Avezov E. Nat Commun. 2022 May 6;13(1):2501. doi: 10.1038/s41467-022-30238-2. PubMed 35523806.
Backbone
  Vector backbone: pET30
  Vector type: Bacterial Expression
Growth in bacteria
  Bacterial resistance: Kanamycin, 50 μg/mL
  Growth temperature: 37°C
  Growth strain: DH5alpha
  Copy number: Unknown
Gene/Insert
  Gene/Insert name: ER Halo(K73T)-J domain
  Species: Bacterial
  Mutation: K73T in Halotag
  Cloning method: Gibson Cloning
Terms and licenses: Academic/Nonprofit Terms; Industry Terms: Not Available to Industry
How to cite: pET30_Halotag_K73T_Jdomain was a gift from Edward Avezov (Addgene plasmid # 183693 ; http://n2t.net/addgene:183693 ; RRID:Addgene_183693)
